Addgene plasmid #80386: pPtPBR11
Purpose: (Empty Backbone) Episome vector for Phaeodactylum tricornutum (pBR322-based)
Depositing lab: Philip Weyman. Depositing organization: J. Craig Venter Institute (JCVI).
Backbone
  Vector backbone: pBR322
  Backbone size (bp): 4360
  Modifications to backbone: Addition of yeast CEN6-ARSH4 and partial HIS3, Phaeodactylum tricornutum ShBle cassette, origin of transfer from RP4
  Vector type: Synthetic Biology ; : Episomal vector for Phaeodactylum tricornutum
  Selectable markers: Zeocin, HIS3
Growth in bacteria
  Bacterial resistance: Ampicillin and Tetracycline, 100 & 10 μg/mL
  Growth temperature: 37°C
  Growth strain: DH5alpha
  Copy number: Low Copy
Terms and licenses: Academic/Nonprofit Terms; Industry Terms: Not Available to Industry
Depositor comments: Sequence is associated with the manuscript Diner et al. 2016 in review
How to cite: pPtPBR11 was a gift from Philip Weyman (Addgene plasmid # 80386 ; http://n2t.net/addgene:80386 ; RRID:Addgene_80386)
