[The description below was written by a language model from this plasmid's Addgene catalogue record and pLannotate feature annotations shown in this document.]
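Description:
pPtPBR11 is an empty-backbone episomal shuttle vector for the diatom Phaeodactylum tricornutum, built on pBR322 and totalling about 7.3 kb in the deposited sequence. In E. coli it replicates from the pBR322/pMB1 origin and retains the rop gene, consistent with its catalogued low copy number. Both original pBR322 markers are present: the tetracycline efflux gene under its tet promoter and the β-lactamase gene under the bla promoter, so bacterial selection uses ampicillin and tetracycline.

Three modules were added to the backbone. The first is an RP4 (IncP) origin of transfer, annotated together with traJ and a fragment of traI. It allows the plasmid to be mobilised by conjugation from an E. coli donor that supplies the remaining transfer functions in trans. The second is a P. tricornutum ShBle cassette, in which the Sh ble coding sequence confers resistance to Zeocin and phleomycin for selection in the diatom. It is followed by a fragment matching the diatom FCPA (fucoxanthin chlorophyll-binding protein) gene, which probably reflects regulatory sequence from that locus, although the promoter driving ShBle is not annotated in the feature table. The third is a yeast CEN6-ARSH4 element with a partial HIS3. Only the HIS3 promoter is detected in the annotation, in keeping with the "partial" description, so functional histidine selection in yeast should not be assumed even though HIS3 is listed as a marker. The purpose field describes the plasmid as a diatom episome, but the record does not state which element is responsible for episomal maintenance. Remnants of a lacZα fragment, a T3 promoter and polylinker sequences are carried over from cloning intermediates.

The vector serves as a synthetic biology chassis into which genes of interest can be cloned for delivery to P. tricornutum and maintenance there as an episome.
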