Features (pLannotate 1.2.2; 18 found; start..end, strand, type, name):
     10..38      +  promoter       tet promoter: E. coli promoter for tetracycline efflux protein gene
     86..1276    +  CDS            TcR: tetracycline efflux protein; tet; confers resistance to tetracycline
   1518..1898    -  CDS            YPB1_ECOLX: Protein predicted: Swiss-Prot protein existence level 4. From Escherichia coli.
   1915..2106    +  CDS            rop: Rop protein, which maintains plasmids at low copy number; rop
   2207..2299    -  CDS            traI (fragment): TRAI6_ECOLX - Experimental evidence at protein level: Swiss-Prot protein existence level 1. The initiation process of transfer DNA synthesis requires the interaction of at least three plasmid-specific components (TraH, I, and J) at the transfer origin resulting in the assembly of a specialised nucleoprotein complex - the relaxosome. Site- and strand-specific cleavage at the transfer origin is dependent on TraI and TraJ. From Escherichia coli.
   2337..2708    -  CDS            traJ: oriT-recognizing protein; traJ
   2741..2850    -  oriT           oriT: incP origin of transfer
   2990..3145    -  CDS            lacZα (fragment): LacZα fragment of β-galactosidase; lacZ fragment
   3167..3185    +  promoter       T3 promoter: promoter for bacteriophage T3 RNA polymerase
   3852..3868    -  misc_feature   MCS (fragment): pBluescript multiple cloning site
   3889..4263    +  CDS            BleoR: antibiotic-binding protein; Sh ble from Streptoalloteichus hindustanus; confers resistance to bleomycin, phleomycin, and Zeocin™
   4338..4487    +  CDS            FCPA (fragment): FCPA_PHATR - Also known as FCP1. Experimental evidence at transcript level: Swiss-Prot protein existence level 2. The light-harvesting complex (LHC) functions as a light receptor, it captures and delivers excitation energy to photosystems with which it is closely associated. Energy is transferred from the carotenoid and chlorophyll C (or B) to chlorophyll A and the photosynthetic reaction centers where it is used to synthesize ATP and reducing power. From Phaeodactylum tricornutum (Diatom).
   4563..5066    +  misc_feature   CEN/ARS: S. cerevisiae CEN6 centromere fused to an autonomously replicating sequence
   5067..5253    +  promoter       HIS3 promoter: S. cerevisiae HIS3
   5267..5289    +  misc_feature   MCS (fragment): pUC18/19 multiple cloning site
   5473..6061    -  rep_origin     ori: high-copy-number ColE1/pMB1/pBR322/pUC origin of replication
   6232..7092    -  CDS            AmpR: β-lactamase; bla; confers resistance to ampicillin, carbenicillin, and related antibiotics
   7093..7197    -  promoter       AmpR promoter: bla
>Addgene plasmid #80386 | pPtPBR11 | depositor full sequence | sequence record 158713 | Full plasmid sequence
TTCTCATGTTTGACAGCTTATCATCGATAAGCTTTAATGCGGTAGTTTATCACAGTTAAATTGCTAACGC
AGTCAGGCACCGTGTATGAAATCTAACAATGCGCTCATCGTCATCCTCGGCACCGTCACCCTGGATGCTG
TAGGCATAGGCTTGGTTATGCCGGTACTGCCGGGCCTCTTGCGGGATATCGTCCATTCCGACAGCATCGC
CAGTCACTATGGCGTGCTGCTAGCGCTATATGCGTTGATGCAATTTCTATGCGCACCCGTTCTCGGAGCA
CTGTCCGACCGCTTTGGCCGCCGCCCAGTCCTGCTCGCTTCGCTACTTGGAGCCACTATCGACTACGCGA
TCATGGCGACCACACCCGTCCTGTGGATCCTCTACGCCGGACGCATCGTGGCCGGCATCACCGGCGCCAC
AGGTGCGGTTGCTGGCGCCTATATCGCCGACATCACCGATGGGGAAGATCGGGCTCGCCACTTCGGGCTC
ATGAGCGCTTGTTTCGGCGTGGGTATGGTGGCAGGCCCCGTGGCCGGGGGACTGTTGGGCGCCATCTCCT
TGCATGCACCATTCCTTGCGGCGGCGGTGCTCAACGGCCTCAACCTACTACTGGGCTGCTTCCTAATGCA
GGAGTCGCATAAGGGAGAGCGTCGACCGATGCCCTTGAGAGCCTTCAACCCAGTCAGCTCCTTCCGGTGG
GCGCGGGGCATGACTATCGTCGCCGCACTTATGACTGTCTTCTTTATCATGCAACTCGTAGGACAGGTGC
CGGCAGCGCTCTGGGTCATTTTCGGCGAGGACCGCTTTCGCTGGAGCGCGACGATGATCGGCCTGTCGCT
TGCGGTATTCGGAATCTTGCACGCCCTCGCTCAAGCCTTCGTCACTGGTCCCGCCACCAAACGTTTCGGC
GAGAAGCAGGCCATTATCGCCGGCATGGCGGCCGACGCGCTGGGCTACGTCTTGCTGGCGTTCGCGACGC
GAGGCTGGATGGCCTTCCCCATTATGATTCTTCTCGCTTCCGGCGGCATCGGGATGCCCGCGTTGCAGGC
CATGCTGTCCAGGCAGGTAGATGACGACCATCAGGGACAGCTTCAAGGATCGCTCGCGGCTCTTACCAGC
CTAACTTCGATCATTGGACCGCTGATCGTCACGGCGATTTATGCCGCCTCGGCGAGCACATGGAACGGGT
TGGCATGGATTGTAGGCGCCGCCCTATACCTTGTCTGCCTCCCCGCGTTGCGTCGCGGTGCATGGAGCCG
GGCCACCTCGACCTGAATGGAAGCCGGCGGCACCTCGCTAACGGATTCACCACTCCAAGAATTGGAGCCA
ATCAATTCTTGCGGAGAACTGTGAATGCGCAAACCAACCCTTGGCAGAACATATCCATCGCGTCCGCCAT
CTCCAGCAGCCGCACGCGGCGCATCTCGGGCAGCGTTGGGTCCTGGCCACGGGTGCGCATGATCGTGCTC
CTGTCGTTGAGGACCCGGCTAGGCTGGCGGGGTTGCCTTACTGGTTAGCAGAATGAATCACCGATACGCG
AGCGAACGTGAAGCGACTGCTGCTGCAAAACGTCTGCGACCTGAGCAACAACATGAATGGTCTTCGGTTT
CCGTGTTTCGTAAAGTCTGGAAACGCGGAAGTCAGCGCCCTGCACCATTATGTTCCGGATCTGCATCGCA
GGATGCTGCTGGCTACCCTGTGGAACACCTACATCTGTATTAACGAAGCGCTGGCATTGACCCTGAGTGA
TTTTTCTCTGGTCCCGCCGCATCCATACCGCCAGTTGTTTACCCTCACAACGTTCCAGTAACCGGGCATG
TTCATCATCAGTAACCCGTATCGTGAGCATCCTCTCTCGTTTCATCGGTATCATTACCCCCATGAACAGA
AATCCCCCTTACACGGAGGCATCAGTGACCAAACAGGAAAAAACCGCCCTTAACATGGCCCGCTTTATCA
GAAGCCAGACATTAACGCTTCTGGAGAAACTCAACGAGCTGGACGCGGATGAACAGGCAGACATCTGTGA
ATCGCTTCACGACCACGCTGATGAGCTTTACCGCAGCTGCCTCGCGCGTTTCGGTGATGACGGTGAAAAC
CTCTGACACATGCAGCTCCCGGAGACGGTCACAGCTTGTCTGTAAGCGGATGCCGGGAGCAGACAAGCCC
GTCAGGGCGCGTCAGCGGGTGTTGGCGGGTGTCGGGGCGGATCGTCTTGCCTTGCTCGTCGGTGATGTAC
TTCACCAGCTCCGCGAAGTCGCTCTTCTTGATGGAGCGCATGGGGACGTGCTTGGCAATCACGCGCACCC
CCCGGCCGTTTTAGCGGCTAAAAAAGTCATGGCTCTGCCCTCGGGCGGACCACGCCCATCATGACCTTGC
CAAGCTCGTCCTGCTTCTCTTCGATCTTCGCCAGCAGGGCGAGGATCGTGGCATCACCGAACCGCGCCGT
GCGCGGGTCGTCGGTGAGCCAGAGTTTCAGCAGGCCGCCCAGGCGGCCCAGGTCGCCATTGATGCGGGCC
AGCTCGCGGACGTGCTCATAGTCCACGACGCCCGTGATTTTGTAGCCCTGGCCGACGGCCAGCAGGTAGG
CCGACAGGCTCATGCCGGCCGCCGCCGCCTTTTCCTCAATCGCTCTTCGTTCGTCTGGAAGGCAGTACAC
CTTGATAGGTGGGCTGCCCTTCCTGGTTGGCTTGGTTTCATCAGCCATCCGCTTGCCCTCATCTGTTACG
CCGGCGGTAGCCGGCCAGCCTCGCAGAGCAGGATTCCCGTTGAGCACCGCCAGGTGCGAATAAGGGACAG
TGAAGAAGGAACACCCGCTCGCGGGTGGGCCTACTTCACCTATCCTGCCCGGCTGACGCCGTTGGATACA
CCAAGGAAAGTCTACACGAACCCTTTGGCAAAATCCTGTATATCGTGCGAAAAAGGATGGATATACCGAA
AAAATCGCTATAATGACCCCGAAGCAGGGTTATGCAGCGGAAGATGCCATTCGCCATTCAGGCTGCGCAA
CTGTTGGGAAGGGCGATCGGTGCGGGCCTCTTCGCTATTACGCCAGCTGGCGAAAGGGGGATGTGCTGCA
AGGCGATTAAGTTGGGTAACGCCAGGGTTTTCCCAGTCACGACGTTGTAAAACGACGGCCAGTGACCATG
ATTACGCCAAGCTCGAAATTAACCCTCACTAAAGGGAACAAAAGCTGGTACCTAACAGGATTAGTGCAAT
TCGAGTTGAATCACTGGGAAAAACATTGTCTTCTTTTTTATATTATCATTTGCATTAGTGCTGCAGTCGT
AGATACTTGTTGGTTGAAAGACATCAGCTGGGAGGGACTGGACTAGCGTTTGGTAAGGAGACATACCTGT
TAACGTTGGTTGCAAAATTCCATTTCGCGATTTATGTTATCTGTAAATCCTGATTTGTCTGGAATTCTTG
ATACTTCCGTTTTTTTAGAGGCCAATGATTAGCATCGGCGATTCTCAAAATAGCATTTTCGACATGCGGT
GCTGATTTCATAAACATAGACAACGCTTTTACATGTAAAAGTAACTTGCGGACTTGGAACAGTGCTCTGT
TTTTGGTGTGAACGTAACTCAGCAATATTTCTGTGCTAGCAAGGTTTTTTATGATCGACCGAAGATCTCA
AAACTCCGGGTCTTTCAACTGTCTGACTAGACCATGTTCGTAACGTCGGACAGCAGCTTTCGTTGTACTG
GTAGAATTTCTACGTGCGAAGCACGTGTAGGCAGGTTGAACGACGATCCCTGCCGATGGATGGATTGGCA
CGCGGCGGAACGCTTTCGTGATCTACACCACCTGGATCTTCACATATCTTCGAAATCGAAAAATTAACCA
AGTCGACGGTATCGATAATATTCTAGCTGAGGGTACCCATGGCCAAGTTGACCAGTGCCGTTCCGGTGCT
CACCGCGCGCGACGTCGCCGGAGCGGTCGAGTTCTGGACCGACCGGCTCGGGTTCTCCCGGGACTTCGTG
GAGGACGACTTCGCCGGTGTGGTCCGGGACGACGTGACCCTGTTCATCAGCGCGGTCCAGGACCAGGTGG
TGCCGGACAACACCCTGGCCTGGGTGTGGGTGCGCGGCCTGGACGAGCTGTACGCCGAGTGGTCGGAGGT
CGTGTCCACGAACTTCCGGGACGCCTCCGGGCCGGCCATGACCGAGATCGGCGAGCAGCCGTGGGGGCGG
GAGTTCGCCCTGCGCGACCCGGCCGGCAACTGCGTGCACTTCGTGGCCGAGGAGCAGGACTGACCGACGC
CGACCAACACCGCCGGTCCGACGCGGCCCGACGGGTCCGAGGCCTCGGAGATCTGGGCCCATGCGGCCGC
AACAACTACCTCGACTTTGGCTGGGACACTTTCAGTGAGGACAAGAAGCTTCAGAAGCGTGCTATCGAAC
TCAACCAGGGACGTGCGGCACAAATGGGCATCCTTGCTCTCATGGTGCACGAACAGTTGGGAGTCTCTAT
CCTTCCTTAAAAATTTAATTTTCATTAGTTGCAGTCACTCCGCTTTGGTTTCACAGTCAGGAATAACACT
AGCTCGTCTTCAATCACGTGCTATAAAAATAATTATAATTTAAATTTTTTAATATAAATATATAAATTAA
AAATAGAAAGTAAAAAAAGAAATTAAAGAAAAAATAGTTTTTGTTTTCCGAAGATGTAAAAGACTCTAGG
GGGATCGCCAACAAATACTACCTTTTACCTTGCTCTTCCTGCTCTCAGGTATTAATGCCGAATTGTTTCA
TCTTGTCTGTGTAGAAGACCACACACGAAAATCCTGTGATTTTACATTTTACTTATCGTTAATCGAATGT
ATATCTATTTAATCTGCTTTTCTTGTCTAATAAATATATATGTAAAGTACGCTTTTTGTTGAAATTTTTT
AAACCTTTGTTTATTTTTTTTTCTTCATTCCGTAACTCTTCTACCTTCTTTATTTACTTTCTAAAATCCA
AATACAAAACATAAAAATAAATAAACACAGAGTAAATTCCCAAATTATTCCATCATTAAAAGATACGAGG
CGCGTGTAAGTTACAGGCAAGCGATCCTAGTACACTCTATATTTTTTTATGCCTCGGTAATGATTTTCAT
TTTTTTTTTCCACCTAGCGGATGACTCTTTTTTTTTCTTAGCGATTGGCATTATCACATAATGAATTATA
CATTATATAAAGTAATGTGATTTCTTCGAAGAATATACTAAAAAATGAGCAGGCAAGATAAACGAAGGCA
AAGATGACAGAGCAGACTCTAGAGTCGACCTGCAGGCATCTCTTCCGCTTCCTCGCTCACTGACTCGCTG
CGCTCGGTCGTTCGGCTGCGGCGAGCGGTATCAGCTCACTCAAAGGCGGTAATACGGTTATCCACAGAAT
CAGGGGATAACGCAGGAAAGAACATGTGAGCAAAAGGCCAGCAAAAGGCCAGGAACCGTAAAAAGGCCGC
GTTGCTGGCGTTTTTCCATAGGCTCCGCCCCCCTGACGAGCATCACAAAAATCGACGCTCAAGTCAGAGG
TGGCGAAACCCGACAGGACTATAAAGATACCAGGCGTTTCCCCCTGGAAGCTCCCTCGTGCGCTCTCCTG
TTCCGACCCTGCCGCTTACCGGATACCTGTCCGCCTTTCTCCCTTCGGGAAGCGTGGCGCTTTCTCATAG
CTCACGCTGTAGGTATCTCAGTTCGGTGTAGGTCGTTCGCTCCAAGCTGGGCTGTGTGCACGAACCCCCC
GTTCAGCCCGACCGCTGCGCCTTATCCGGTAACTATCGTCTTGAGTCCAACCCGGTAAGACACGACTTAT
CGCCACTGGCAGCAGCCACTGGTAACAGGATTAGCAGAGCGAGGTATGTAGGCGGTGCTACAGAGTTCTT
GAAGTGGTGGCCTAACTACGGCTACACTAGAAGGACAGTATTTGGTATCTGCGCTCTGCTGAAGCCAGTT
ACCTTCGGAAAAAGAGTTGGTAGCTCTTGATCCGGCAAACAAACCACCGCTGGTAGCGGTGGTTTTTTTG
TTTGCAAGCAGCAGATTACGCGCAGAAAAAAAGGATCTCAAGAAGATCCTTTGATCTTTTCTACGGGGTC
TGACGCTCAGTGGAACGAAAACTCACGTTAAGGGATTTTGGTCATGAGATTATCAAAAAGGATCTTCACC
TAGATCCTTTTAAATTAAAAATGAAGTTTTAAATCAATCTAAAGTATATATGAGTAAACTTGGTCTGACA
GTTACCAATGCTTAATCAGTGAGGCACCTATCTCAGCGATCTGTCTATTTCGTTCATCCATAGTTGCCTG
ACTCCCCGTCGTGTAGATAACTACGATACGGGAGGGCTTACCATCTGGCCCCAGTGCTGCAATGATACCG
CGAGACCCACGCTCACCGGCTCCAGATTTATCAGCAATAAACCAGCCAGCCGGAAGGGCCGAGCGCAGAA
GTGGTCCTGCAACTTTATCCGCCTCCATCCAGTCTATTAATTGTTGCCGGGAAGCTAGAGTAAGTAGTTC
GCCAGTTAATAGTTTGCGCAACGTTGTTGCCATTGCTGCAGGCATCGTGGTGTCACGCTCGTCGTTTGGT
ATGGCTTCATTCAGCTCCGGTTCCCAACGATCAAGGCGAGTTACATGATCCCCCATGTTGTGCAAAAAAG
CGGTTAGCTCCTTCGGTCCTCCGATCGTTGTCAGAAGTAAGTTGGCCGCAGTGTTATCACTCATGGTTAT
GGCAGCACTGCATAATTCTCTTACTGTCATGCCATCCGTAAGATGCTTTTCTGTGACTGGTGAGTACTCA
ACCAAGTCATTCTGAGAATAGTGTATGCGGCGACCGAGTTGCTCTTGCCCGGCGTCAACACGGGATAATA
CCGCGCCACATAGCAGAACTTTAAAAGTGCTCATCATTGGAAAACGTTCTTCGGGGCGAAAACTCTCAAG
GATCTTACCGCTGTTGAGATCCAGTTCGATGTAACCCACTCGTGCACCCAACTGATCTTCAGCATCTTTT
ACTTTCACCAGCGTTTCTGGGTGAGCAAAAACAGGAAGGCAAAATGCCGCAAAAAAGGGAATAAGGGCGA
CACGGAAATGTTGAATACTCATACTCTTCCTTTTTCAATATTATTGAAGCATTTATCAGGGTTATTGTCT
CATGAGCGGATACATATTTGAATGTATTTAGAAAAATAAACAAATAGGGGTTCCGCGCACATTTCCCCGA
AAAGTGCCACCTGACGTCTAAGAAACCATTATTATCATGACATTAACCTATAAAAATAGGCGTATCACGA
GGCCCTTTCGTCTTCAAGAA
