>Addgene plasmid #80386 | pPtPBR11 | addgene partial sequence | sequence record 157172 | L4440 5'-AGCGAGTCAGTGAGCGAG-3'
CGACTCTAGAGTCTGCTCTGTCATCTTTGCCTTCGTTTATCTTGCCTGCTCATTTTTTAGCCTATTCTTC
GAAGAAATCACATTACTTTATATAATGTATAATTCATTATGTGATAATGCCAATCGCTAAGAAAAAAAAA
GAGTCATCCGCTAGGTGGAAAAAAAAAATGAAAATCATTACCGAGGCATAAAAAAATATAGAGTGTACTA
GGATCGCTTGCCTGTAACTTACACGCGCCTCGTATCTTTTAATGATGGAATAATTTGGGAATTTACTCTG
TGTTTATTTATTTTTATGTTTTGTATTTGGATTTTAGAAAGTAAATAAAGAAGGTAGAAGAGTTACGGAA
TGAAGAAAAAAAAATAAACAAAGGTTTAAAAAATTTCAACAAAAAGCGTACTTTACATATATATTTATTA
GACAAGAAAAGCAGATTAAATAGATATACATTCGATTAACGATAAGTAAAATGTAAAATCACAGGATTTT
CGTGTGTGGTCTTCTACACAGACAAGATGAAACAATTCGGCATTAATACCTGAGAGCAGGAAGAGCAAGG
TAAAAGGTAGTATTTGTTGGCGATCCCCCTAGAGTCTTTTACATCTTCGGAAAACAAAAACTATTTTTTC
TTTAATTTCTTTTTTTACTTTCTATTTTTAATTTATATATTTATATTAAAAAATTTAAATTATAATTATT
TTTATAGCACGTGATTGAAGACGAGCTAGTGTTATTCCTGACTGTGAAACCAAAGCGGAGTGACTGCAAC
TAATGAAAATTAAATTTTTAAGGAAGGATAGAGACTCC
