>Addgene plasmid #80386 | pPtPBR11 | addgene partial sequence | sequence record 157174 | Zeo-R 5'-ctgatgaacagggtcacgtc-3'
GTCCTCCACGAAGTCCCGGGAGAACCCGAGCCGGTCGGTCCAGAACTCGACCGCTCCGGCGACGTCGCGC
GCGGTGAGCACCGGAACGGCACTGGTCAACTTGGCCATGGGTACCCTCAGCTAGAATATTATCGATACCG
TCGACTTGGTTAATTTTTCGATTTCGAAGATATGTGAAGATCCAGGTGGTGTAGATCACGAAAGCGTTCC
GCCGCGTGCCAATCCATCCATCGGCAGGGATCGTCGTTCAACCTGCCTACACGTGCTTCGCACGTAGAAA
TTCTACCAGTACAACGAAAGCTGCTGTCCGACGTTACGAACATGGTCTAGTCAGACAGTTGAAAGACCCG
GAGTTTTGAGATCTTCGGTCGATCATAAAAAACCTTGCTAGCACAGAAATATTGCTGAGTTACGTTCACA
CCAAAAACAGAGCACTGTTCCAAGTCCGCAAGTTACTTTTACATGTAAAAGCGTTGTCTATGTTTATGAA
ATCAGCACCGCATGTCGAAAATGCTATTTTGAGAATCGCCGATGCTAATCATTGGCCTCTAAAAAAACGG
AAGTATCAAGAATTCCAGACAAATCAGGATTTACAGATAACATAAATCGCGAAATGGAATTTTGCAACCA
ACGTTAACAGGTATGTCTCCTTACCAAACGCTAGTCCAGTCCCTCCCAGCTGATGTCTTTCAACCAACAA
GTATCTACGACTGCAGCACTAATGCAAATGATAATATAAAAAAGAAGACAATGTTTTTCCCAGTGATTCA
ACTCGAATTGCACTAATCCTGTTAGGTACCAGCTTTTGTTCCCTT
